Addgene plasmid #80434: pCIG-VP16–RAR-alpha
Purpose: Expression of constitutively active human RAR-alpha in chick embryos
Depositing lab: Aixa Morales. Depositing organization: Instituto Cajal (CSIC). Publication: FGF and retinoic acid activity gradients control the timing of neural crest cell emigration in the trunk. Martinez-Morales PL, Diez del Corral R, Olivera-Martinez I, Quiroga AC, Das RM, Barbas JA, Storey KG, Morales AV. J Cell Biol. 2011 Aug 8;194(3):489-503. doi: 10.1083/jcb.201011077. Epub 2011 Aug 1. PubMed 21807879.
Backbone
  Vector backbone: pCIG
  Backbone size w/o insert (bp): 6000
  Vector type: Mammalian Expression
Growth in bacteria
  Bacterial resistance: Ampicillin, 100 μg/mL
  Growth temperature: 37°C
  Growth strain: DH5alpha
  Copy number: High Copy
Gene/Insert
  Gene/Insert name: Retinoic acid receptor alpha
  Species: H. sapiens (human)
  GenBank ID: NM_000964
  Entrez Gene: RARA (a.k.a. NR1B1, RAR, RARalpha)
  Promoter: beta-actin promoter
  Tag / fusion protein: VP16 (C terminal on insert); EGFP (C terminal on backbone)
  Cloning method: Restriction Enzyme; 5′ cloning site EcoRV (unknown if destroyed); 3′ cloning site EcoRV (unknown if destroyed)
  Sequencing primers: 5′ pCAG-F; 3′ pCDH-rev
Resource information
  A portion of this plasmid was derived from a plasmid made by: pW1Act-VP16.hRARα insert was originally provided by Michael Underhill. We subsequently cloned this insert into PCIG.
Terms and licenses: Academic/Nonprofit Terms; Industry Terms: Not Available to Industry
How to cite: pCIG-VP16–RAR-alpha was a gift from Aixa Morales (Addgene plasmid # 80434 ; http://n2t.net/addgene:80434 ; RRID:Addgene_80434)
