[The description below was written by a language model from this plasmid's Addgene catalogue record.]
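Description:
pCIG-VP16–RAR-alpha is an expression plasmid built on the pCIG backbone (about 6 kb without insert), catalogued as a mammalian expression vector but intended for expression in chick embryos. It is propagated in E. coli as a high-copy plasmid under ampicillin selection. No feature table accompanies the record, so the bacterial origin, polyadenylation signal and other backbone elements are not itemised.

The payload is human retinoic acid receptor alpha (RARA) fused to VP16, the strong transcriptional activation domain from herpes simplex virus. Attaching VP16 to a nuclear receptor generally makes it activate its target genes regardless of ligand, which fits the stated purpose of supplying a constitutively active RAR-alpha that mimics retinoic acid signalling. The construct name places VP16 ahead of the receptor, whereas the catalogue lists the tag as C-terminal on the insert, so the orientation of the fusion is not settled by the record. The fusion cassette was taken from an earlier plasmid and moved into pCIG by restriction cloning at an EcoRV site, and it is unknown whether the flanking sites survived.

Expression is driven by a beta-actin promoter. EGFP is listed as a backbone-encoded element downstream of the insert. In pCIG-type vectors the fluorescent protein is usually translated separately through an IRES rather than fused to the insert, but the record does not say this explicitly. Either way, it serves to mark cells that have taken up the plasmid. The associated work concerns how FGF and retinoic acid activity gradients time neural crest cell emigration in the trunk, where this construct would be used to force retinoid pathway activation in transfected cells.
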