>Addgene plasmid #80434 | pCIG-VP16–RAR-alpha | depositor partial sequence | sequence record 167424 | RAR-VP16 PCIG CAGGS E9-0FVUG_13163_071
CTCGAGGTCGATCGACGGTATCGATAAGCTTGATAGCTTGATATCGAATTAGATCCGGGCCCAGGCCCCA
TGCCCCGAGGAGGGGTGGTCTGAAGCCCACCAGAGCCCCCTGCCAGACTGTCTGCCTCCCTTCTGACTGT
GGCCGCTTGGCATGGCCAGCAACAGCAGCTCCTGCCCGACACCTGGGGGCGGGCACCTCAATGGGTACCC
GGTGCCTCCCTACGCCTTCTTCTTCCCCCCTATGCTGGGTGGACTCTCCCCGCCAGGCGCTCTGACCACT
CTCCAGCACCAGCTTCCAGTTAGTGGATATAGCACACCATCCCCAGCCACCATTGAGACCCAGAGCAGCA
GTTCTGAAGAGATAGTGCCCAGCCCTCCCTCGCCACCCCCTCTACCCCGCATCTACAAGCCTTGCTTTGT
CTGTCAGGACAAGTCCTCAGGCTACCACTATGGGGTCAGCGCCTGTGAGGGCTGCAAGGGCTTCTTCCGC
CGCAGCATCCAGAAGAACATGGTGTACACGTGTCACCGGGACAAGAACTGCATCATCAACAAGGTGACCC
GGAACCGCTGCCAGTACTGCCGACTGCAGAAGTGCTTTGAAGTGGGCATGTCCAAGGAGTCTGTGAGAAA
CGACCGAAACAAGAAGAAGAAGGAGGTGCCCAAGCCCGAGTGCTCTGAGAGCTACACGCTGACGCCGGAN
GTGGGGGAGCTCATTGAGAAGGTGCGCANAGCGCACCAGGAAACCTTCCCTGCCCTCTGCCAGCTGGGCA
AATACACTACGAACAACAGCTCAGAACAACGTGTCTCTCTGGACATTGACCTCT
