>Addgene plasmid #80434 | pCIG-VP16–RAR-alpha | depositor partial sequence | sequence record 167425 | RAR-VP16 PCIG IRES2 E9-0FVUG_13163_071 rc (includes part of hRAR to 1823 bp of NM_000964)
GCCAAGGGGGNTGAGCGGGTGATCACGCNGAAGATGGAGATCCCGGGCTCCATGCCGCCTCTCATCCAGG
AAATGTTGGAGAANTCNGAGGGCCTGGACACTCTGAGCGGACAGCCGGGGGGTGGGGGGCGGGACGGGGG
TGGCCTGGCCCCCCCGCCAGGCAGCTGTAGCCCCAGCCTCACGGATCTGGCCCCCCCGACCGATGTCAGC
CTGGGGGACGAGCTCCACTTAGACGGCGAGGACGTGGCGATGGCGCATGCCGACGCGCTAGACGATTTCG
ATCTGGACATGTTGGGGGACGGGGATTCCCCGGGTCCGGGATTTACCCCCCACGACTCCGCCCCCTACGG
CGCTCTGGATATGGCCGACTTCGAGTTTGAGCAGATGTTTACCGATGCCCTTGGAATTGACGAGTACGGT
GGGTAGGGGGCGCGACCGGACCCGCATCCCCCGTCTGGGTTTTCCCCTCCCGTCCCCGGTTCGTATCCAC
AATAAACACGAGCACATACATTACAAAAACCTGCGGTTGTCGTCTGATTATTTGGTGGATCATCGAANTC
CTGCAGCCCGG
