>Addgene plasmid #80434 | pCIG-VP16–RAR-alpha | addgene partial sequence | sequence record 169846 | Addgene NGS Result
CCYMGGGCCGGGGAGGGCTCGGGGGAGGGGCGCGGCGGCCCCCGGAGCGCCGGCGGCTGTCGAGGCGCGG
CGAGCCGCAGCCATTGCCTTTTATGGTAATCGTGCGAGAGGGCGCAGGGACTTCCTTTGTCCCAAATCTG
TGCGGAGCCGAAATCTGGGAGGCGCCGCCGCACCCCCTCTAGCGGGCGCGGGGCGAAGCGGTGCGGCGCC
GGCAGGAAGGAAATGGGCGGGGAGGGCCTTCGTGCGTCGCCGCGCCGCCGTCCCCTTCTCCCTCTCCAGC
CTCGGGGCTGTCCGCGGGGGGACGGCTGCCTTCGGGGGGGACGGGGCAGGGCGGGGTTCGGCTTCTGGCG
TGTGACCGGCGGCTCTAGAGCCTCTGCTAACCATGTTCATGCCTTCTTCTTTTTCCTACAGCTCCTGGGC
AACGTGCTGGTTATTGTGCTGTCTCATCATTTTGGCAAAGAATTGCTCGAGGTCGATCGACGGTATCGAT
AAGCTTGATAGCTTGATATCGAATTAGATCCGGGCCCAGGCCCCATGCCCCGAGGAGGGGTGGTCTGAAG
CCCACCAGAGCCCCCTGCCAGACTGTCTGCCTCCCTTCTGACTGTGGCCGCTTGGCATGGCCAGCAACAG
CAGCTCCTGCCCGACACCTGGGGGCGGGCACCTCAATGGGTACCCGGTGCCTCCCTACGCCTTCTTCTTC
CCCCCTATGCTGGGTGGACTCTCCCCGCCAGGCGCTCTGACCACTCTCCAGCACCAGCTTCCAGTTAGTG
GATATAGCACACCATCCCCAGCCACCATTGAGACCCAGAGCAGCAGTTCTGAAGAGATAGTGCCCAGCCC
TCCCTCGCCACCCCCTCTACCCCGCATCTACAAGCCTTGCTTTGTCTGTCAGGACAAGTCCTCAGGCTAC
CACTATGGGGTCAGCGCCTGTGAGGGCTGCAAGGGCTTCTTCCGCCGCAGCATCCAGAAGAACATGGTGT
ACACGTGTCACCGGGACAAGAACTGCATCATCAACAAGGTGACCCGGAACCGCTGCCAGTACTGCCGACT
GCAGAAGTGCTTTGAAGTGGGCATGTCCAAGGAGTCTGTGAGAAACGACCGAAACAAGAAGAAGAAGGAG
GTGCCCAAGCCCGAGTGCTCTGAGAGCTACACGCTGACGCCGGAGGTGGGGGAGCTCATTGAGAAGGTGC
GCAAAGCGCACCAGGAAACCTTCCCTGCCCTCTGCCAGCTGGGCAAATACACTACGAACAACAGCTCAGA
ACAACGTGTCTCTCTGGACATTGACCTCTGGGACAAGTTCAGTGAACTCTCCACCAAGTGCATCATTAAG
ACTGTGGAGTTCGCCAAGCAGCTGCCCGGCTTCACCACCCTCACCATCGCCGACCAGATCACCCTCCTCA
AGGCTGCCTGCCTGGACATCCTGATCCTGCGGATCTGCACGCGGTACACGCCCGAGCAGGACACCATGAC
CTTCTCGGACGGGCTGACCCTGAACCGGACCCAGATGCACAACGCTGGCTTCGGCCCCCTCACCGACCTG
GTCTTTGCCTTCGCCAACCAGCTGCTGCCCCTGGAGATGGATGATGCGGAGACGGGGCTGCTCAGCGCCA
TCTGCCTCATCTGCGGAGACCGCCAGGACCTGGAGCAGCCGGACCGGGTGGACATGCTGCAGGAGCCGCT
GCTGGAGGCGCTAAAGGTCTACGTGCGGAAGCGGAGGCCCAGCCGCCCCCACATGTTCCCCAAGATGCTA
ATGAAGATTACTGACCTGCGAAGCATCAGCGCCAAGGGGGCTGAGCGGGTGATCACGCTGAAGATGGAGA
TCCCGGGCTCCATGCCGCCTCTCATCCAGGAAATGTTGGAGAACTCAGAGGGCCTGGACACTCTGAGCGG
ACAGCCGGGGGGTGGGGGGCGGGACGGGGGTGGCCTGGCCCCCCCGCCAGGCAGCTGTAGCCCCAGCCTC
ACGGATCTGGCCCCCCCGACCGATGTCAGCCTGGGGGACGAGCTCCACTTAGACGGCGAGGACGTGGCGA
TGGCGCATGCCGACGCGCTAGACGATTTCGATCTGGACATGTTGGGGGACGGGGATTCCCCGGGTCCGGG
ATTTACCCCCCACGACTCCGCCCCCTACGGCGCTCTGGATATGGCCGACTTCGAGTTTGAGCAGATGTTT
ACCGATGCCCTTGGAATTGACGAGTACGGTGGGTAGGGGGCGCGACCGGACCCGCATCCCCCGTCTGGGT
TTTCCCCTCCCGTCCCCGGTTCGTATCCACAATAAACACGAGCACATACATTACAAAAACCTGCGGTTGT
CGTCTGATTATTTGGTGGATCATCGAATTCCTGCAGCCCGGGGGATCCGCCCCTCTCCCTCCCCCCCCCC
TAACGTTACTGGCCGAAGCCGCTTGGAATAAGGCCGGTGTGCGTTTGTCTATATGTTATTTTCCACCATA
TTGCCGTCTTTTGGCAATGTGAGGGCCCGGAAACCTGGCCCTGTCTTCTTGACGAGCATTCCTAGGGGTC
TTTCCCCTCTCGCCAAAGGAATGCAAGGTCTGTTGAATGTCGTGAAGGAAGCAGTTCCTCTGGAAGCTTC
TTGAAGACAAACAACGTCTGTAGCGACCCTTTGCAGGCAGCGGAACCCCCCACCTGGCGACAGGTGCCTC
TGCGGCCAAAAGCCACGTGTATAAGATACACCTGCAAAGGCGGCACAACCCCAGTGCCACGTTGTGAGTT
GGATAGTTGTGGAAAGAGTCAAATGGCTCTCCTCAAGCGTATTCAACAAGGGGCTGAAGGATGCCCAGAA
GGTACCCCATTGTATGGGATCTGATCTGGGGCCTCGGTACACATGCTTTACATGTGTTTAGTCGAGGTTA
AAAAAACGTCTAGGCCCCCCGAACCACGGGGACGTGGTTTTCCTTTGAAAAACACGATGATAATATGGCC
ACAACCATGGTGCACGTGGATCCAAAAAAGAAGAGAAAGGTAGATCCAAAAAAGAAGAGAAAGGTAGATC
CAAAAAAGAAGAGAAAGGTACACGTGTCCATGGTGAGCAAGGGCGAGGAGCTGTTCACCGGGGTGGTGCC
CATCCTGGTCGAGCTGGACGGCGACGTAAACGGCCACAAGTTCAGCGTGTCCGGCGAGGGCGAGGGCGAT
GCCACCTACGGCAAGCTGACCCTGAAGTTCATCTGCACCACCGGCAAGCTGCCCGTGCCCTGGCCCACCC
TCGTGACCACCCTGACCTACGGCGTGCAGTGCTTCAGCCGCTACCCCGACCACATGAAGCAGCACGACTT
CTTCAAGTCCGCCATGCCCGAAGGCTACGTCCAGGAGCGCACCATCTTCTTCAAGGACGACGGCAACTAC
AAGACCCGCGCCGAGGTGAAGTTCGAGGGCGACACCCTGGTGAACCGCATCGAGCTGAAGGGCATCGACT
TCAAGGAGGACGGCAACATCCTGGGGCACAAGCTGGAGTACAACTACAACAGCCACAACGTCTATATCAT
GGCCGACAAGCAGAAGAACGGCATCAAGGTGAACTTCAAGATCCGCCACAACATCGAGGACGGCAGCGTG
CAGCTCGCCGACCACTACCAGCAGAACACCCCCATCGGCGACGGCCCCGTGCTGCTGCCCGACAACCACT
ACCTGAGCACCCAGTCCGCCCTGAGCAAAGACCCCAACGAGAAGCGCGATCACATGGTCCTGCTGGAGTT
CGTGACCGCCGCCGGGATCACTCTCGGCATGGACGAGCTGTACAAGTAAAGCGGCCGCAATTCACTCCTC
AGGTGCAGGCTGCCTATCAGAAGGTGGTGGCTGGTGTGGCCAATGCCCTGGCTCACAAATACCACTGAGA
TCTTTTTCCCTCTGCCAAAAATTATGGGGACATCATGAAGCCCCTTGAGCATCTGACTTCTGGCTAATAA
AGGAAATTTATTTTCATTGCAATAGTGTGTTGGAATTTTTTGTGTCTCTCACTCGGAAGGACATATGGGA
GGGCAAATCATTTAAAACATCAGAATGAGTATTTGGTTTAGAGTTTGGCAACATATGCCCATATGCTGGC
TGCCATGAACAAAGGTTGGCTATAAAGAGGTCATCAGTATATGAAACAGCCCCCTGCTGTCCATTCCTTA
TTCCATAGAAAAGCCTTGACTTGAGGTTAGATTTTTTTTATATTTTGTTTTGTGTTATTTTTTTCTTTAA
CATCCCTAAAATTTTCCTTACATGTTTTACTAGCCAGATTTTTCCTCCTCTCCTGACTACTCCCAGTCAT
AGCTGTCCCTCTTCTCTTATGGAGATCCCTCGACCTGCACCGTCGACCAGCTGGTCGACGGTGCACCGTC
GACCAGCTTGGCGTAATCATGGTCATAGCTGTTTCCTGTGTGAAATTGTTATCCGCTCACAATTCCACAC
AACATACGAGCCGGAAGCATAAAGTGTAAAGCCTGGGGTGCCTAATGAGTGAGCTAACTCACATTAATTG
CGTTGCGCTCACTGCCCGCTTTCCAGTCGGGAAACCTGTCGTGCCAGCGGATCCGCATCTCAATTAGTCA
GCAACCATAGTCCCGCCCCTAACTCCGCCCATCCCGCCCCTAACTCCGCCCAGTTCCGCCCATTCTCCGC
CCCATGGCTGACTAATTTTTTTTATTTATGCAGAGGCCGAGGCCGCCTCGGCCTCTGAGCTATTCCAGAA
GTAGTGAGGAGGCTTTTTTGGAGGCCTAGGCTTTTGCAAAAAGCTAACTTGTTTATTGCAGCTTATAATG
GTTACAAATAAAGCAATAGCATCACAAATTTCACAAATAAAGCATTTTTTTCACTGCATTCTAGTTGTGG
TTTGTCCAAACTCATCAATGTATCTTATCATGTCTGGATCCGCTGCATTAATGAATCGGCCAACGCGCGG
GGAGAGGCGGTTTGCGTATTGGGCGCTCTTCCGCTTCCTCGCTCACTGACTCGCTGCGCTCGGTCGTTCG
GCTGCGGCGAGCGGTATCAGCTCACTCAAAGGCGGTAATACGGTTATCCACAGAATCAGGGGATAACGCA
GGAAAGAACATGTGAGCAAAAGGCCAGCAAAAGGCCAGGAACCGTAAAAAGGCCGCGTTGCTGGCGTTTT
TCCATAGGCTCCGCCCCCCTGACGAGCATCACAAAAATCGACGCTCAAGTCAGAGGTGGCGAAACCCGAC
AGGACTATAAAGATACCAGGCGTTTCCCCCTGGAAGCTCCCTCGTGCGCTCTCCTGTTCCGACCCTGCCG
CTTACCGGATACCTGTCCGCCTTTCTCCCTTCGGGAAGCGTGGCGCTTTCTCATAGCTCACGCTGTAGGT
ATCTCAGTTCGGTGTAGGTCGTTCGCTCCAAGCTGGGCTGTGTGCACGAACCCCCCGTTCAGCCCGACCG
CTGCGCCTTATCCGGTAACTATCGTCTTGAGTCCAACCCGGTAAGACACGACTTATCGCCACTGGCAGCA
GCCACTGGTAACAGGATTAGCAGAGCGAGGTATGTAGGCGGTGCTACAGAGTTCTTGAAGTGGTGGCCTA
ACTACGGCTACACTAGAAGAACAGTATTTGGTATCTGCGCTCTGCTGAAGCCAGTTACCTTCGGAAAAAG
AGTTGGTAGCTCTTGATCCGGCAAACAAACCACCGCTGGTAGCGGTGGTTTTTTTGTTTGCAAGCAGCAG
ATTACGCGCAGAAAAAAAGGATCTCAAGAAGATCCTTTGATCTTTTCTACGGGGTCTGACGCTCAGTGGA
ACGAAAACTCACGTTAAGGGATTTTGGTCATGAGATTATCAAAAAGGATCTTCACCTAGATCCTTTTAAA
TTAAAAATGAAGTTTTAAATCAATCTAAAGTATATATGAGTAAACTTGGTCTGACAGTTACCAATGCTTA
ATCAGTGAGGCACCTATCTCAGCGATCTGTCTATTTCGTTCATCCATAGTTGCCTGACTCCCCGTCGTGT
AGATAACTACGATACGGGAGGGCTTACCATCTGGCCCCAGTGCTGCAATGATACCGCGAGACCCACGCTC
ACCGGCTCCAGATTTATCAGCAATAAACCAGCCAGCCGGAAGGGCCGAGCGCAGAAGTGGTCCTGCAACT
TTATCCGCCTCCATCCAGTCTATTAATTGTTGCCGGGAAGCTAGAGTAAGTAGTTCGCCAGTTAATAGTT
TGCGCAACGTTGTTGCCATTGCTACAGGCATCGTGGTGTCACGCTCGTCGTTTGGTATGGCTTCATTCAG
CTCCGGTTCCCAACGATCAAGGCGAGTTACATGATCCCCCATGTTGTGCAAAAAAGCGGTTAGCTCCTTC
GGTCCTCCGATCGTTGTCAGAAGTAAGTTGGCCGCAGTGTTATCACTCATGGTTATGGCAGCACTGCATA
ATTCTCTTACTGTCATGCCATCCGTAAGATGCTTTTCTGTGACTGGTGAGTACTCAACCAAGTCATTCTG
AGAATAGTGTATGCGGCGACCGAGTTGCTCTTGCCCGGCGTCAATACGGGATAATACCGCGCCACATAGC
AGAACTTTAAAAGTGCTCATCATTGGAAAACGTTCTTCGGGGCGAAAACTCTCAAGGATCTTACCGCTGT
TGAGATCCAGTTCGATGTAACCCACTCGTGCACCCAACTGATCTTCAGCATCTTTTACTTTCACCAGCGT
TTCTGGGTGAGCAAAAACAGGAAGGCAAAATGCCGCAAAAAAGGGAATAAGGGCGACACGGAAATGTTGA
ATACTCATACTCTTCCTTTTTCAATATTATTGAAGCATTTATCAGGGTTATTGTCTCATGAGCGGATACA
TATTTGAATGTATTTAGAAAAATAAACAAATAGGGGTTCCGCGCACATTTCCCCGAAAAGTGCCACCTGG
GTCGACATTGATTATTGACTAGTTATTAATAGTAATCAATTACGGGGTCATTAGTTCATAGCCCATATAT
GGAGTTCCGCGTTACATAACTTACGGTAAATGGCCCGCCTGGCTGACCGCCCAACGACCCCCGCCCATTG
ACGTCAATAATGACGTATGTTCCCATAGTAACGCCAATAGGGACTTTCCATTGACGTCAATGGGTGGAGT
ATTTACGGTAAACTGCCCACTTGGCAGTACATCAAGTGTATCATATGCCAAGTACGCCCCCTATTGACGT
CAATGACGGTAAATGGCCCGCCTGGCATTATGCCCAGTACATGACCTTATGGGACTTTCCTACTTGGCAG
TACATCTACG
